>Addgene plasmid #227260 | qTAG-C-mScarlet-EFS-Blast | addgene full sequence | sequence record 451272 | Addgene NGS Result
TCGCGCGTTTCGGTGATGACGGTGAAAACCTCTGACACATGCAGCTCCCGGAGACGGTCACAGCTTGTCT
GTAAGCGGATGCCGGGAGCAGACAAGCCCGTCAGGGCGCGTCAGCGGGTGTTGGCGGGTGTCGGGGCTGG
CTTAACTATGCGGCATCAGAGCAGATTGTACTGAGAGTGCACCATATGCGGTGTGAAATACCGCACAGAT
GCGTAAGGAGAAAATACCGCATCAGGCGCCATTCGCCATTCAGGCTGCGCAACTGTTGGGAAGGGCGATC
GGTGCGGGCCTCTTCGCTATTACGCCAGCTGGCGAAAGGGGGATGTGCTGCAAGGCGATTAAGTTGGGTA
ACGCCAGGGTTTTCCCAGTCACGACGTTGTAAAACGACGGCCAGTGAATTCGGAGGAAGCGGAGGATCTG
GCGGTACCGGTGGAGGCGGATCTATGGTGAGCAAGGGCGAGGCAGTGATCAAGGAGTTCATGCGGTTCAA
GGTGCACATGGAGGGCTCCATGAACGGCCACGAGTTCGAGATCGAGGGCGAGGGCGAGGGCCGCCCCTAC
GAGGGCACCCAGACCGCCAAGCTGAAGGTGACCAAGGGTGGCCCCCTGCCCTTCTCCTGGGACATCCTGT
CCCCTCAGTTCATGTACGGCTCCAGGGCCTTCACCAAGCACCCCGCCGACATCCCCGACTACTATAAGCA
GTCCTTCCCCGAGGGCTTCAAGTGGGAGCGCGTGATGAACTTCGAGGACGGCGGCGCCGTGACCGTGACC
CAGGACACCTCCCTGGAGGACGGCACCCTGATCTACAAGGTGAAGCTCCGCGGCACCAACTTCCCTCCTG
ACGGCCCCGTAATGCAGAAGAAGACAATGGGCTGGGAAGCGTCCACCGAGCGGTTGTACCCCGAGGACGG
CGTGCTGAAGGGCGACATTAAGATGGCCCTGCGCCTGAAGGACGGCGGCCGCTACCTGGCGGACTTCAAG
ACCACCTACAAGGCCAAGAAGCCCGTGCAGATGCCCGGCGCCTACAACGTCGACCGCAAGTTGGACATCA
CCTCCCACAACGAGGACTACACCGTGGTGGAACAGTACGAACGCTCCGAGGGCCGCCACTCCACCGGCGG
CATGGACGAGCTGTACAAGGGAGGTGGCGGTTCCGGCAAGCCCATCCCCAACCCCCTGCTGGGCCTGGAC
AGCACCGGAGGTGGCGGATCAACGCGTTACCGTTCGTATAGCATACATTATACGAAGTTATCTGGATCCT
GATAATGATCATAATCAGCCATACCACATTTGTAGAGGTTTTACTTGCTTTAAAAAACCTCCCACACCTC
CCCCTGAACCTGAAACATAAAATGAATGCAATTGTTGTTGTTAACTTGTTTATTGCAGCTTATAATGGTT
ACAAATAAAGCAATAGCATCACAAATTTCACAAATAAAGCATTTTTTTCACTGCATTCTAGTTGTGGTTT
GTCCAAACTCATCAATGTATCTTACTAGATTAGGTCTTGAAAGGAGTGGGAATTGGCTCCGGTGCCCGTC
AGTGGGCAGAGCGCACATCGCCCACAGTCCCCGAGAAGTTGGGGGGAGGGGTCGGCAATTGATCCGGTGC
CTAGAGAAGGTGGCGCGGGGTAAACTGGGAAAGTGATGTCGTGTACTGGCTCCGCCTTTTTCCCGAGGGT
GGGGGAGAACCGTATATAAGTGCAGTAGTCGCCGTGAACGTTCTTTTTCGCAACGGGTTTGCCGCCAGAA
CACAGGGCCTCTAGAATGGCCAAGCCTTTGTCTCAAGAAGAATCCACCCTCATTGAAAGAGCAACGGCTA
CAATCAACAGCATCCCCATCTCTGAAGACTACAGCGTCGCCAGCGCAGCTCTCTCTAGCGACGGCCGCAT
CTTCACTGGTGTCAATGTATATCATTTTACTGGGGGACCTTGTGCAGAACTCGTGGTGCTGGGCACTGCT
GCTGCTGCGGCAGCTGGCAACCTGACTTGTATCGTCGCGATCGGAAATGAGAACAGGGGCATCTTGAGCC
CCTGCGGACGGTGCCGACAGGTGCTTCTCGATCTGCATCCTGGGATCAAAGCCATAGTGAAGGACAGTGA
TGGACAGCCGACGGCAGTTGGGATTCGTGAATTGCTGCCCTCTGGTTATGTGTGGGAGGGCCCCGGGATA
ACTTCGTATAGCATACATTATACGAACGGTAGCCTCGAGACCGGTAAGAGCAAGTGAAAGCTTGGCGTAA
TCATGGTCATAGCTGTTTCCTGTGTGAAATTGTTATCCGCTCACAATTCCACACAACATACGAGCCGGAA
GCATAAAGTGTAAAGCCTGGGGTGCCTAATGAGTGAGCTAACTCACATTAATTGCGTTGCGCTCACTGCC
CGCTTTCCAGTCGGGAAACCTGTCGTGCCAGCTGCATTAATGAATCGGCCAACGCGCGGGGAGAGGCGGT
TTGCGTATTGGGCGCTCTTCCGCTTCCTCGCTCACTGACTCGCTGCGCTCGGTCGTTCGGCTGCGGCGAG
CGGTATCAGCTCACTCAAAGGCGGTAATACGGTTATCCACAGAATCAGGGGATAACGCAGGAAAGAACAT
GTGAGCAAAAGGCCAGCAAAAGGCCAGGAACCGTAAAAAGGCCGCGTTGCTGGCGTTTTTCCATAGGCTC
CGCCCCCCTGACGAGCATCACAAAAATCGACGCTCAAGTCAGAGGTGGCGAAACCCGACAGGACTATAAA
GATACCAGGCGTTTCCCCCTGGAAGCTCCCTCGTGCGCTCTCCTGTTCCGACCCTGCCGCTTACCGGATA
CCTGTCCGCCTTTCTCCCTTCGGGAAGCGTGGCGCTTTCTCATAGCTCACGCTGTAGGTATCTCAGTTCG
GTGTAGGTCGTTCGCTCCAAGCTGGGCTGTGTGCACGAACCCCCCGTTCAGCCCGACCGCTGCGCCTTAT
CCGGTAACTATCGTCTTGAGTCCAACCCGGTAAGACACGACTTATCGCCACTGGCAGCAGCCACTGGTAA
CAGGATTAGCAGAGCGAGGTATGTAGGCGGTGCTACAGAGTTCTTGAAGTGGTGGCCTAACTACGGCTAC
ACTAGAAGAACAGTATTTGGTATCTGCGCTCTGCTGAAGCCAGTTACCTTCGGAAAAAGAGTTGGTAGCT
CTTGATCCGGCAAACAAACCACCGCTGGTAGCGGTGGTTTTTTTGTTTGCAAGCAGCAGATTACGCGCAG
AAAAAAAGGATCTCAAGAAGATCCTTTGATCTTTTCTACGGGGTCTGACGCTCAGTGGAACGAAAACTCA
CGTTAAGGGATTTTGGTCATGAGATTATCAAAAAGGATCTTCACCTAGATCCTTTTAAATTAAAAATGAA
GTTTTAAATCAATCTAAAGTATATATGAGTAAACTTGGTCTGACAGTTACCAATGCTTAATCAGTGAGGC
ACCTATCTCAGCGATCTGTCTATTTCGTTCATCCATAGTTGCCTGACTCCCCGTCGTGTAGATAACTACG
ATACGGGAGGGCTTACCATCTGGCCCCAGTGCTGCAATGATACCGCGAGACCCACGCTCACCGGCTCCAG
ATTTATCAGCAATAAACCAGCCAGCCGGAAGGGCCGAGCGCAGAAGTGGTCCTGCAACTTTATCCGCCTC
CATCCAGTCTATTAATTGTTGCCGGGAAGCTAGAGTAAGTAGTTCGCCAGTTAATAGTTTGCGCAACGTT
GTTGCCATTGCTACAGGCATCGTGGTGTCACGCTCGTCGTTTGGTATGGCTTCATTCAGCTCCGGTTCCC
AACGATCAAGGCGAGTTACATGATCCCCCATGTTGTGCAAAAAAGCGGTTAGCTCCTTCGGTCCTCCGAT
CGTTGTCAGAAGTAAGTTGGCCGCAGTGTTATCACTCATGGTTATGGCAGCACTGCATAATTCTCTTACT
GTCATGCCATCCGTAAGATGCTTTTCTGTGACTGGTGAGTACTCAACCAAGTCATTCTGAGAATAGTGTA
TGCGGCGACCGAGTTGCTCTTGCCCGGCGTCAATACGGGATAATACCGCGCCACATAGCAGAACTTTAAA
AGTGCTCATCATTGGAAAACGTTCTTCGGGGCGAAAACTCTCAAGGATCTTACCGCTGTTGAGATCCAGT
TCGATGTAACCCACTCGTGCACCCAACTGATCTTCAGCATCTTTTACTTTCACCAGCGTTTCTGGGTGAG
CAAAAACAGGAAGGCAAAATGCCGCAAAAAAGGGAATAAGGGCGACACGGAAATGTTGAATACTCATACT
CTTCCTTTTTCAATATTATTGAAGCATTTATCAGGGTTATTGTCTCATGAGCGGATACATATTTGAATGT
ATTTAGAAAAATAAACAAATAGGGGTTCCGCGCACATTTCCCCGAAAAGTGCCACCTGACGTCTAAGAAA
CCATTATTATCATGACATTAACCTATAAAAATAGGCGTATCACGAGGCCCTTTCGTC
Features (pLannotate 1.2.2; 18 found; start..end, strand, type, name):
    137..236     +  misc_feature   bom (fragment): basis of mobility region from pBR322
    242..399     -  CDS            lacZα (fragment): LacZα fragment of β-galactosidase; lacZ fragment
    444..1139    +  CDS            mScarlet: mScarlet is a basic (constitutively fluorescent) red fluorescent protein published in 2016, derived from synthetic construct. It has moderate acid sensitivity.
   1218..1251    +  protein_bind   lox71: Left element (LE) mutant of loxP (Araki et al., 2010). Cre-mediated recombination occurs in the 8-bp core sequence (GCATACAT). Cre recombinase
   1265..1350    +  CDS            large T antigen (fragment): large T antigen from SV40 (simian virus 40)
   1373..1494    +  polyA_signal   SV40 poly(A) signal: SV40 polyadenylation signal
   1501..1518    +  CDS            small t antigen (fragment): SV40 (simian virus 40) small t antigen
   1544..1755    +  promoter       EF-1α core promoter: core promoter for human elongation factor EF-1α
   1766..2161    +  CDS            BSD: blasticidin S deaminase; Aspergillus terreus BSD; confers resistance to blasticidin
   2168..2201    +  protein_bind   lox66: Right element (RE) mutant of loxP (Araki et al., 2010). Cre-mediated recombination occurs in the 8-bp core sequence (GCATACAT). Cre recombinase
   2270..2286    -  protein_bind   lac operator: The lac repressor binds to the lac operator to inhibit transcription in E. coli. This inhibition can be relieved by adding lactose or isopropyl-β-D-thiogalactopyranoside (IPTG). lac repressor encoded by lacI
   2294..2324    -  promoter       lac promoter: promoter for the E. coli lac operon
   2339..2360    -  protein_bind   CAP binding site: CAP binding activates transcription in the presence of cAMP. E. coli catabolite activator protein
   2373..2465    -  CDS            lacI (fragment): lac repressor; lacI; The lac repressor binds to the lac operator to inhibit transcription in E. coli. This inhibition can be relieved by adding lactose or isopropyl-β-D-thiogalactopyranoside (IPTG).
   2648..3236    -  rep_origin     ori: high-copy-number ColE1/pMB1/pBR322/pUC origin of replication
   3407..4267    -  CDS            AmpR: β-lactamase; bla; confers resistance to ampicillin, carbenicillin, and related antibiotics
   4268..4372    -  promoter       AmpR promoter: bla
   4467..35      +  CDS            rop (fragment) (across the origin): Rop protein, which maintains plasmids at low copy number; rop
