[The description below was written by a language model from this plasmid's Addgene catalogue record and pLannotate feature annotations shown in this document.]
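Description:
qTAG-C-mScarlet-EFS-Blast is a pUC19-based donor cassette plasmid for CRISPR-mediated endogenous tagging in mammalian cells, part of the qTAG family of adaptable tagging scaffolds. It is propagated in E. coli through the high-copy ColE1/pUC origin and selected with ampicillin via the β-lactamase gene and its native promoter. Remnants of the pUC19 lacZα region, lac promoter/operator and CAP site flank the cassette as backbone leftovers. The catalogue lists no gene insert, which fits a generic scaffold. The feature table shows no homology arms, so locus-specific arms would presumably have to be added by the user on either side of the cassette to target a gene of interest.

The payload begins with a promoterless coding sequence for the red fluorescent protein mScarlet. The "C" in the name suggests it is meant to be fused in frame to the C-terminus of an endogenous protein, so that expression is driven from the native locus. Downstream lies a selection module bounded by lox71 and lox66 sites. It contains an SV40 polyadenylation signal (with adjoining SV40 T-antigen fragments that are part of that terminator region), followed by the EF-1α core (EFS) promoter driving blasticidin S deaminase. The SV40 signal most likely terminates the tagged transcript, while the independent EFS-BSD unit allows blasticidin enrichment of edited cells regardless of how strongly the target gene is expressed. No separate poly(A) signal is annotated after BSD. Because lox71 and lox66 are left- and right-element loxP mutants in the same orientation, Cre can excise the intervening selection module, leaving a double-mutant site that recombines poorly.
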