Addgene plasmid #227260: qTAG-C-mScarlet-EFS-Blast
Depositing lab: Laurence Pelletier. Publication: qTAG: an adaptable plasmid scaffold for CRISPR-based endogenous tagging. Philip R, Sharma A, Matellan L, Erpf AC, Hsu WH, Tkach JM, Wyatt HDM, Pelletier L. EMBO J. 2024 Dec 12. doi: 10.1038/s44318-024-00337-5. PubMed 39668248.
Backbone
  Vector backbone: pUC19
  Backbone manufacturer: Invitrogen
  Backbone size (bp): 2686
  Vector type: Mammalian Expression, CRISPR ; Donor Cassette
  Selectable markers: Blasticidin
Growth in bacteria
  Bacterial resistance: Ampicillin, 100 μg/mL
  Growth temperature: 37°C
  Growth strain: DH5alpha
  Copy number: High Copy
Gene/Insert
  Gene/Insert name: None
Terms and licenses: Academic/Nonprofit Terms; Industry Terms: Not Available to Industry
How to cite: qTAG-C-mScarlet-EFS-Blast was a gift from Laurence Pelletier (Addgene plasmid # 227260 ; http://n2t.net/addgene:227260 ; RRID:Addgene_227260)
